>Addgene plasmid #236242 | pLentiSIV hSyn HA-NLS-SpCas9-NLS WPRE | addgene full sequence | sequence record 471208 | Addgene NGS Result
GTCGATCGACATTGATTATTGACTAGTTATTAATAGTAATCAATTACGGGGTCATTAGTTCATAGCCCAT
ATATGGAGTTCCGCGTTACATAACTTACGGTAAATGGCCCGCCTGGCTGACCGCCCAACGACCCCCGCCC
ATTGACGTCAATAATGACGTATGTTCCCATAGTAACGCCAATAGGGACTTTCCATTGACGTCAATGGGTG
GAGTATTTACGGTAAACTGCCCACTTGGCAGTACATCAAGTGTATCATATGCCAAGTACGCCCCCTATTG
ACGTCAATGACGGTAAATGGCCCGCCTGGCATTATGCCCAGTACATGACCTTATGGGACTTTCCTACTTG
GCAGTACATCTACCCTTCTTAACATGGCTGACAAGAAGGAAACTAGATGAGACAGCAGGGACTTTCCACA
AGGGGTGTTACGGGGAGGTACTGGGGAGGAGCCGGTCGGGAACACCCACTTTCTTGATGTATAAATATCA
CTGCATTTTGCTATGTAGTCAGTCGCTCTGCGGAGAGGCTGGCAGATTGAGCCCTGGGAGGTTCTCTCCA
GCACTAGCAGGTAGAGCCTGGGTGTTCCCTGCTAGACTCTCACCAGCACTTGGCCGGTGCTGGGCAGAGT
GACTCCACGCTTGCTTGCTTAAAGCCCTCTTCAATAAAGCTGCCATTTTAGAAGTAAGCTAGTGTGTGTT
CCCATCTCTCCTAGTCGCCGCCTGGTCAACTCGGTACTCGGTAATAAGAAGACCCTGGTCTGTTAGGACC
CTTTCTGCTTTGGGAAACCGAAGCAGGAAAATCCCTAGCAGATTGGCGCCCGAACAGGGACTTGAAGGAG
AGTGAGAGACTCCTGAGTACGGCTGAGTGAAGGCAGTAAGGGCGGCAGGAACCAACCACGACGGAGTGCT
CCTATAAAGGCGCGGGTCGGTACCAGACGGCGTGAGGAGCGGGAGAGGAAGAGGCCTCCGGTTGCAGGTA
AGTGCAACACAAAAAAGAAATAGCTGTCTTTTATCCAGGAAGGGATAATAAGATAGAGTGGGAGATGGGC
GCGAGAAACTCCGTCTTGTCAGGGAAGAAAGCAGATGAATTAGAAAAAATTAGGCTACGACCCAACGGAA
AGAAAAAGTACATGTTGAAGCATGTAGTATGGGCAGCAAATGAATTAGATAGATTTGGATTAGCAGAAAG
CCTGTTGGAGAACAAAGAAGGATGTCAAAAAATACTTTCGGTCTTAGCTCCATTAGTGCCAACAGGCTCA
GAAAATTTAAAAAGCCTTTATAATACTGTCTGCGTCATCTGGTGCATTCACGCAGAAGAGAAAGTGAAAC
ACACTGAGGAAGCAAAACAGATAGTACAGAGACACAGAGGAAGAGCACCATACAATCCACAGAGTCAGGG
AGTAGTGGAAGCAATGAATCACCACCTGAAAAATCAAATAGATAGAATCAGGGAACAAGCAAATTCAGTA
GAAACCATAGTATTAATGGCAGTTCATTGCATGAATTTTAAAAGAAGGGGAGGAATAGGGGATATGACTC
CAGCAGAAAGATTAATTAACATGATCACTACAGAACAAGAAATACAATTTCAACAATCAAAAAACTCAAA
ATTTAAAAATTTTCGGGTCTATTACAGAGAAGGCAGAGATCAACTGTGGAAGGGACCCGGTGAGCTATTG
TGGAAAGGGGAAGGAGCAGTCATCTTAAAGGTAGGGACAGACATTAAGGTAGTACCCAGAAGAAAGGCTA
AAATTATCAAAGATTATGGAGGAGGAAAAGAGATGGATAGCAGTTCCCACATGGAGGATACCGGAGAGGC
TAGAGAGGTGGCATAGCCTCATACAATTCGATTGGAATTGGGAGATTATAAATTAGTAGAGATCACTCCA
ATTGGCTTGGCCCCCACAAATGTGAGGAGGTACACTACTGGTGGCACCTCAAGAAATAAAAGAGGGGTCT
TTGTGCTAGGGTTCTTGGGTTTTCTCGCAACGGCAGGTTCTGCAATGGGCGCGGCGTCGTTGACGCTGAC
CGCTCAGTCCCGGACTTTATTGGCTGGGATAGTGCAGCAACAGCAACTGCTGTTGGACGTGGTCAAGAGA
CAACAAGAATTGTTGCGACTGACCGTCTGGGGAACAAAGAACCTCCAGACTAGGGTCACTGCCATCGAGA
AATACTTAAAGGACCAGGCGCAGCTGAATGCTTGGGGATGTGCGTTTAGACAAGTCTGCCACACTACTGT
ACCATGGCCAAATGCAAGTCTAACACCAAAGTGGAACAATGAGACTTGGCAAGAGTGGGAGCGAAAGGTT
GACTTCTTGGAGGAAAATATAACAGCCCTCCTAGAGGAGGCACAAATTCAACAAGAGAAGAACATGTATG
AATTACAAAAGTTAAATAGCTGGGATGTGTTTGGCAATTGGTTTGACCTTGCTTCTTGGATAAAGTATAT
ACAATATGGAGTTTATATAGTTGTAGGAGTAATACTGTTAAGAATAGTAATCTATATAGTACAAATGCTA
GCTAAGTTAAGGCAGGGGTATAGGCCAGTGTTCTCTTCCCCACCCTCTTATTTCCAGTAGACCCATATCC
AACAGGACCAGGCACTGCCAACCAGAGAAGGCAAAGAAGGAGACGGTGGAGAAGGCGGTGGTTCGAACGC
GCCGTTTCTAGACTGCAGAGGGCCCTGCGTATGAGTGCAAGTGGGTTTTAGGACCAGGATGAGGCGGGGT
GGGGGTGCCTACCTGACGACCGACCCCGACCCACTGGACAAGCACCCAACCCCCATTCCCCAAATTGCGC
ATCCCCTATCAGAGAGGGGGAGGGGAAACAGGATGCGGCGAGGCGCGTGCGCACTGCCAGCTTCAGCACC
GCGGACAGTGCCTTCGCCCCCGCCTGGCGGCGCGCGCCACCGCCGCCTCAGCACTGAAGGCGCGCTGACG
TCACTCGCCGGTCCCCCGCAAACTCCCCTTCCCGGCCACCTTGGTCGCGTCCGCGCCGCCGCCGGCCCAG
CCGGACCGCACCACGCGAGGCGCGAGATAGGGGGGCACGGGCGCGACCATCTGCGCTGCGGCGCCGGCGA
CTCAGCGCTGCCTCAGTCTGCGGTGGGCAGCGGAGGAGTCGTGTCGTGCCTGAGAGCGCAGTCGAGAAAC
CCGGGAACCGGTCGCCACCATGTACCCATACGATGTTCCAGATTACGCTTCGCCGAAGAAAAAGCGCAAG
GTCGAAGCGTCCGACAAGAAGTACAGCATCGGCCTGGACATCGGCACCAACTCTGTGGGCTGGGCCGTGA
TCACCGACGAGTACAAGGTGCCCAGCAAGAAATTCAAGGTGCTGGGCAACACCGACCGGCACAGCATCAA
GAAGAACCTGATCGGAGCCCTGCTGTTCGACAGCGGCGAAACAGCCGAGGCCACCCGGCTGAAGAGAACC
GCCAGAAGAAGATACACCAGACGGAAGAACCGGATCTGCTATCTGCAAGAGATCTTCAGCAACGAGATGG
CCAAGGTGGACGACAGCTTCTTCCACAGACTGGAAGAGTCCTTCCTGGTGGAAGAGGATAAGAAGCACGA
GCGGCACCCCATCTTCGGCAACATCGTGGACGAGGTGGCCTACCACGAGAAGTACCCCACCATCTACCAC
CTGAGAAAGAAACTGGTGGACAGCACCGACAAGGCCGACCTGCGGCTGATCTATCTGGCCCTGGCCCACA
TGATCAAGTTCCGGGGCCACTTCCTGATCGAGGGCGACCTGAACCCCGACAACAGCGACGTGGACAAGCT
GTTCATCCAGCTGGTGCAGACCTACAACCAGCTGTTCGAGGAAAACCCCATCAACGCCAGCGGCGTGGAC
GCCAAGGCCATCCTGTCTGCCAGACTGAGCAAGAGCAGACGGCTGGAAAATCTGATCGCCCAGCTGCCCG
GCGAGAAGAAGAATGGCCTGTTCGGAAACCTGATTGCCCTGAGCCTGGGCCTGACCCCCAACTTCAAGAG
CAACTTCGACCTGGCCGAGGATGCCAAACTGCAGCTGAGCAAGGACACCTACGACGACGACCTGGACAAC
CTGCTGGCCCAGATCGGCGACCAGTACGCCGACCTGTTTCTGGCCGCCAAGAACCTGTCCGACGCCATCC
TGCTGAGCGACATCCTGAGAGTGAACACCGAGATCACCAAGGCCCCCCTGAGCGCCTCTATGATCAAGAG
ATACGACGAGCACCACCAGGACCTGACCCTGCTGAAAGCTCTCGTGCGGCAGCAGCTGCCTGAGAAGTAC
AAAGAGATTTTCTTCGACCAGAGCAAGAACGGCTACGCCGGCTACATTGACGGCGGAGCCAGCCAGGAAG
AGTTCTACAAGTTCATCAAGCCCATCCTGGAAAAGATGGACGGCACCGAGGAACTGCTCGTGAAGCTGAA
CAGAGAGGACCTGCTGCGGAAGCAGCGGACCTTCGACAACGGCAGCATCCCCCACCAGATCCACCTGGGA
GAGCTGCACGCCATTCTGCGGCGGCAGGAAGATTTTTACCCATTCCTGAAGGACAACCGGGAAAAGATCG
AGAAGATCCTGACCTTCCGCATCCCCTACTACGTGGGCCCTCTGGCCAGGGGAAACAGCAGATTCGCCTG
GATGACCAGAAAGAGCGAGGAAACCATCACCCCCTGGAACTTCGAGGAAGTGGTGGACAAGGGCGCTTCC
GCCCAGAGCTTCATCGAGCGGATGACCAACTTCGATAAGAACCTGCCCAACGAGAAGGTGCTGCCCAAGC
ACAGCCTGCTGTACGAGTACTTCACCGTGTATAACGAGCTGACCAAAGTGAAATACGTGACCGAGGGAAT
GAGAAAGCCCGCCTTCCTGAGCGGCGAGCAGAAAAAGGCCATCGTGGACCTGCTGTTCAAGACCAACCGG
AAAGTGACCGTGAAGCAGCTGAAAGAGGACTACTTCAAGAAAATCGAGTGCTTCGACTCCGTGGAAATCT
CCGGCGTGGAAGATCGGTTCAACGCCTCCCTGGGCACATACCACGATCTGCTGAAAATTATCAAGGACAA
GGACTTCCTGGACAATGAGGAAAACGAGGACATTCTGGAAGATATCGTGCTGACCCTGACACTGTTTGAG
GACAGAGAGATGATCGAGGAACGGCTGAAAACCTATGCCCACCTGTTCGACGACAAAGTGATGAAGCAGC
TGAAGCGGCGGAGATACACCGGCTGGGGCAGGCTGAGCCGGAAGCTGATCAACGGCATCCGGGACAAGCA
GTCCGGCAAGACAATCCTGGATTTCCTGAAGTCCGACGGCTTCGCCAACAGAAACTTCATGCAGCTGATC
CACGACGACAGCCTGACCTTTAAAGAGGACATCCAGAAAGCCCAGGTGTCCGGCCAGGGCGATAGCCTGC
ACGAGCACATTGCCAATCTGGCCGGCAGCCCCGCCATTAAGAAGGGCATCCTGCAGACAGTGAAGGTGGT
GGACGAGCTCGTGAAAGTGATGGGCCGGCACAAGCCCGAGAACATCGTGATCGAAATGGCCAGAGAGAAC
CAGACCACCCAGAAGGGACAGAAGAACAGCCGCGAGAGAATGAAGCGGATCGAAGAGGGCATCAAAGAGC
TGGGCAGCCAGATCCTGAAAGAACACCCCGTGGAAAACACCCAGCTGCAGAACGAGAAGCTGTACCTGTA
CTACCTGCAGAATGGGCGGGATATGTACGTGGACCAGGAACTGGACATCAACCGGCTGTCCGACTACGAT
GTGGACCATATCGTGCCTCAGAGCTTTCTGAAGGACGACTCCATCGACAACAAGGTGCTGACCAGAAGCG
ACAAGAACCGGGGCAAGAGCGACAACGTGCCCTCCGAAGAGGTCGTGAAGAAGATGAAGAACTACTGGCG
GCAGCTGCTGAACGCCAAGCTGATTACCCAGAGAAAGTTCGACAATCTGACCAAGGCCGAGAGAGGCGGC
CTGAGCGAACTGGATAAGGCCGGCTTCATCAAGAGACAGCTGGTGGAAACCCGGCAGATCACAAAGCACG
TGGCACAGATCCTGGACTCCCGGATGAACACTAAGTACGACGAGAATGACAAGCTGATCCGGGAAGTGAA
AGTGATCACCCTGAAGTCCAAGCTGGTGTCCGATTTCCGGAAGGATTTCCAGTTTTACAAAGTGCGCGAG
ATCAACAACTACCACCACGCCCACGACGCCTACCTGAACGCCGTCGTGGGAACCGCCCTGATCAAAAAGT
ACCCTAAGCTGGAAAGCGAGTTCGTGTACGGCGACTACAAGGTGTACGACGTGCGGAAGATGATCGCCAA
GAGCGAGCAGGAAATCGGCAAGGCTACCGCCAAGTACTTCTTCTACAGCAACATCATGAACTTTTTCAAG
ACCGAGATTACCCTGGCCAACGGCGAGATCCGGAAGCGGCCTCTGATCGAGACAAACGGCGAAACCGGGG
AGATCGTGTGGGATAAGGGCCGGGATTTTGCCACCGTGCGGAAAGTGCTGAGCATGCCCCAAGTGAATAT
CGTGAAAAAGACCGAGGTGCAGACAGGCGGCTTCAGCAAAGAGTCTATCCTGCCCAAGAGGAACAGCGAT
AAGCTGATCGCCAGAAAGAAGGACTGGGACCCTAAGAAGTACGGCGGCTTCGACAGCCCCACCGTGGCCT
ATTCTGTGCTGGTGGTGGCCAAAGTGGAAAAGGGCAAGTCCAAGAAACTGAAGAGTGTGAAAGAGCTGCT
GGGGATCACCATCATGGAAAGAAGCAGCTTCGAGAAGAATCCCATCGACTTTCTGGAAGCCAAGGGCTAC
AAAGAAGTGAAAAAGGACCTGATCATCAAGCTGCCTAAGTACTCCCTGTTCGAGCTGGAAAACGGCCGGA
AGAGAATGCTGGCCTCTGCCGGCGAACTGCAGAAGGGAAACGAACTGGCCCTGCCCTCCAAATATGTGAA
CTTCCTGTACCTGGCCAGCCACTATGAGAAGCTGAAGGGCTCCCCCGAGGATAATGAGCAGAAACAGCTG
TTTGTGGAACAGCACAAGCACTACCTGGACGAGATCATCGAGCAGATCAGCGAGTTCTCCAAGAGAGTGA
TCCTGGCCGACGCTAATCTGGACAAAGTGCTGTCCGCCTACAACAAGCACCGGGATAAGCCCATCAGAGA
GCAGGCCGAGAATATCATCCACCTGTTTACCCTGACCAATCTGGGAGCCCCTGCCGCCTTCAAGTACTTT
GACACCACCATCGACCGGAAGAGGTACACCAGCACCAAAGAGGTGCTGGACGCCACCCTGATCCACCAGA
GCATCACCGGCCTGTACGAGACACGGATCGACCTGTCTCAGCTGGGAGGCGACAGCCCCAAGAAGAAGAG
AAAGGTGGAGGCCAGCTAATGTACAAAGCTTCGAATTCTGCAGTCGACAATCAACCTCTGGATTACAAAA
TTTGTGAAAGATTGACTGGTATTCTTAACTATGTTGCTCCTTTTACGCTATGTGGATACGCTGCTTTAAT
GCCTTTGTATCATGCTATTGCTTCCCGTATGGCTTTCATTTTCTCCTCCTTGTATAAATCCTGGTTGCTG
TCTCTTTATGAGGAGTTGTGGCCCGTTGTCAGGCAACGTGGCGTGGTGTGCACTGTGTTTGCTGACGCAA
CCCCCACTGGTTGGGGCATTGCCACCACCTGTCAGCTCCTTTCCGGGACTTTCGCTTTCCCCCTCCCTAT
TGCCACGGCGGAACTCATCGCCGCCTGCCTTGCCCGCTGCTGGACAGGGGCTCGGCTGTTGGGCACTGAC
AATTCCGTGGTGTTGTCGGGGAAATCATCGTCCTTTCCTTGGCTGCTCGCCTGTGTTGCCACCTGGATTC
TGCGCGGGACGTCCTTCTGCTACGTCCCTTCGGCCCTCAATCCAGCGGACCTTCCTTCCCGCGGCCTGCT
GCCGGCTCTGCGGCCTCTTCCGCGTCTTCGCCTTCGCCCTCAGACGAGTCGGATCTCCCTTTGGGCCGCC
TCCCCGCTGAGGCCGGCCGCGGCCGCATCGATGCCGTATACGGTACCCCTAAGAACAATGAGTTACAAAT
TGGCAATAGACATGTCTCATTTTATAAAAGAAAAGGGGGGACTGGAAGGGATTTATTATAGTGCAAGAAG
ACAAGATCTGCATTTTGCTATGTAGTCAGTCGCTCTGCGGAGAGGCTGGCAGATTGAGCCCTGGGAGGTT
CTCTCCAGCACTAGCAGGTAGAGCCTGGGTGTTCCCTGCTAGACTCTCACCAGCACTTGGCCGGTGCTGG
GCAGAGTGACTCCACGCTTGCTTGCTTAAAGCCCTCTTCAATAAAGCTTCAGCTGCTCGAGCTAGCAGAT
CTTTTTCCCTCTGCCAAAAATTATGGGGACATCATGAAGCCCCTTGAGCATCTGACTTCTGGCTAATAAA
GGAAATTTATTTTCATTGCAATAGTGTGTTGGAATTTTTTGTGTCTCTCACTCGGAAGGACATATGGGAG
GGCAAATCATTTAAAACATCAGAATGAGTATTTGGTTTAGAGTTTGGCAACATATGCCCATATGCTGGCT
GCCATGAACAAAGGTTGGCTATAAAGAGGTCATCAGTATATGAAACAGCCCCCTGCTGTCCATTCCTTAT
TCCATAGAAAAGCCTTGACTTGAGGTTAGATTTTTTTTATATTTTGTTTTGTGTTATTTTTTTCTTTAAC
ATCCCTAAAATTTTCCTTACATGTTTTACTAGCCAGATTTTTCCTCCTCTCCTGACTACTCCCAGTCATA
GCTGTCCCTCTTCTCTTATGGAGATCCCTCGACCTGCAGCCCAAGCTTGGCGTAATCATGGTCATAGCTG
TTTCCTGTGTGAAATTGTTATCCGCTCACAATTCCACACAACATACGAGCCGGAAGCATAAAGTGTAAAG
CCTGGGGTGCCTAATGAGTGAGCTAACTCACATTAATTGCGTTGCGCTCACTGCCCGCTTTCCAGTCGGG
AAACCTGTCGTGCCAGCGGATCCGCATCTCAATTAGTCAGCAACCATAGTCCCGCCCCTAACTCCGCCCA
TCCCGCCCCTAACTCCGCCCAGTTCCGCCCATTCTCCGCCCCATGGCTGACTAATTTTTTTTATTTATGC
AGAGGCCGAGGCCGCCTCGGCCTCTGAGCTATTCCAGAAGTAGTGAGGAGGCTTTTTTGGAGGCCTAGGC
TTTTGCAAAAAGCTAACTTGTTTATTGCAGCTTATAATGGTTACAAATAAAGCAATAGCATCACAAATTT
CACAAATAAAGCATTTTTTTCACTGCATTCTAGTTGTGGTTTGTCCAAACTCATCAATGTATCTTATCAT
GTCTGGATCCGCTGCATTAATGAATCGGCCAACGCGCGGGGAGAGGCGGTTTGCGTATTGGGCGCTCTTC
CGCTTCCTCGCTCACTGACTCGCTGCGCTCGGTCGTTCGGCTGCGGCGAGCGGTATCAGCTCACTCAAAG
GCGGTAATACGGTTATCCACAGAATCAGGGGATAACGCAGGAAAGAACATGTGAGCAAAAGGCCAGCAAA
AGGCCAGGAACCGTAAAAAGGCCGCGTTGCTGGCGTTTTTCCATAGGCTCCGCCCCCCTGACGAGCATCA
CAAAAATCGACGCTCAAGTCAGAGGTGGCGAAACCCGACAGGACTATAAAGATACCAGGCGTTTCCCCCT
GGAAGCTCCCTCGTGCGCTCTCCTGTTCCGACCCTGCCGCTTACCGGATACCTGTCCGCCTTTCTCCCTT
CGGGAAGCGTGGCGCTTTCTCATAGCTCACGCTGTAGGTATCTCAGTTCGGTGTAGGTCGTTCGCTCCAA
GCTGGGCTGTGTGCACGAACCCCCCGTTCAGCCCGACCGCTGCGCCTTATCCGGTAACTATCGTCTTGAG
TCCAACCCGGTAAGACACGACTTATCGCCACTGGCAGCAGCCACTGGTAACAGGATTAGCAGAGCGAGGT
ATGTAGGCGGTGCTACAGAGTTCTTGAAGTGGTGGCCTAACTACGGCTACACTAGAAGAACAGTATTTGG
TATCTGCGCTCTGCTGAAGCCAGTTACCTTCGGAAAAAGAGTTGGTAGCTCTTGATCCGGCAAACAAACC
ACCGCTGGTAGCGGTGGTTTTTTTGTTTGCAAGCAGCAGATTACGCGCAGAAAAAAAGGATCTCAAGAAG
ATCCTTTGATCTTTTCTACGGGGTCTGACGCTCAGTGGAACGAAAACTCACGTTAAGGGATTTTGGTCAT
GAGATTATCAAAAAGGATCTTCACCTAGATCCTTTTAAATTAAAAATGAAGTTTTAAATCAATCTAAAGT
ATATATGAGTAAACTTGGTCTGACAGTTACCAATGCTTAATCAGTGAGGCACCTATCTCAGCGATCTGTC
TATTTCGTTCATCCATAGTTGCCTGACTCCCCGTCGTGTAGATAACTACGATACGGGAGGGCTTACCATC
TGGCCCCAGTGCTGCAATGATACCGCGAGACCCACGCTCACCGGCTCCAGATTTATCAGCAATAAACCAG
CCAGCCGGAAGGGCCGAGCGCAGAAGTGGTCCTGCAACTTTATCCGCCTCCATCCAGTCTATTAATTGTT
GCCGGGAAGCTAGAGTAAGTAGTTCGCCAGTTAATAGTTTGCGCAACGTTGTTGCCATTGCTACAGGCAT
CGTGGTGTCACGCTCGTCGTTTGGTATGGCTTCATTCAGCTCCGGTTCCCAACGATCAAGGCGAGTTACA
TGATCCCCCATGTTGTGCAAAAAAGCGGTTAGCTCCTTCGGTCCTCCGATCGTTGTCAGAAGTAAGTTGG
CCGCAGTGTTATCACTCATGGTTATGGCAGCACTGCATAATTCTCTTACTGTCATGCCATCCGTAAGATG
CTTTTCTGTGACTGGTGAGTACTCAACCAAGTCATTCTGAGAATAGTGTATGCGGCGACCGAGTTGCTCT
TGCCCGGCGTCAATACGGGATAATACCGCGCCACATAGCAGAACTTTAAAAGTGCTCATCATTGGAAAAC
GTTCTTCGGGGCGAAAACTCTCAAGGATCTTACCGCTGTTGAGATCCAGTTCGATGTAACCCACTCGTGC
ACCCAACTGATCTTCAGCATCTTTTACTTTCACCAGCGTTTCTGGGTGAGCAAAAACAGGAAGGCAAAAT
GCCGCAAAAAAGGGAATAAGGGCGACACGGAAATGTTGAATACTCATACTCTTCCTTTTTCAATATTATT
GAAGCATTTATCAGGGTTATTGTCTCATGAGCGGATACATATTTGAATGTATTTAGAAAAATAAACAAAT
AGGGGTTCCGCGCACATTTCCCCGAAAAGTGCCACCTGG
Features (pLannotate 1.2.2; 23 found; start..end, strand, type, name):
      8..363     +  enhancer       CMV enhancer (fragment): human cytomegalovirus immediate early enhancer
   1045..1365    +  CDS            gag (fragment): GAG_SIVMK - Experimental evidence at protein level: Swiss-Prot protein existence level 1. p6-gag plays a role in budding of the assembled particle by interacting with the host class E VPS proteins TSG101 and PDCD6IP/AIP1. From Simian immunodeficiency virus (isolate K6W) (SIV-mac) (Simian immunodeficiency virus rhesus monkey).
   1378..1785    +  CDS            gag-pol (fragment): POL_HV1Z6 - Experimental evidence at protein level: Swiss-Prot protein existence level 1. [Integrase]: Catalyzes viral DNA integration into the host chromosome, by performing a series of DNA cutting and joining reactions. This enzyme activity takes place after virion entry into a cell and reverse transcription of the RNA genome in dsDNA. The first step in the integration process is 3' processing. This step requires a complex comprising the viral genome, matrix protein, Vpr and integrase. This complex is called the pre-integration complex (PIC). The integrase protein removes 2 nucleotides from
   1849..2661    +  CDS            env (fragment): ENV_SIVM2 - Experimental evidence at protein level: Swiss-Prot protein existence level 1. The gp120-gp41 heterodimer allows rapid transcytosis of the virus through CD4 negative cells such as simple epithelial monolayers of the intestinal, rectal and endocervical epithelial barriers. Both gp120 and gp41 specifically recognize glycosphingolipids galactosyl- ceramide (GalCer) or 3' sulfo-galactosyl-ceramide (GalS) present in the lipid rafts structures of epithelial cells. Binding to these alternative receptors allows the rapid transcytosis of the virus through the epithelial cells. This transcyto
   2694..3141    +  promoter       hSyn promoter: human synapsin I promoter; confers neuron-specific expression (Kügler et al., 2003)
   3173..3200    +  CDS            3xHA (fragment): three tandem HA epitope tags
   3233..4834    +  CDS            Cas9(N): N-terminal portion of Streptococcus pyogenes Cas9 (Zetsche et al., 2015)
   4835..7333    +  CDS            Cas9(C): C-terminal portion of Streptococcus pyogenes Cas9 (Zetsche et al., 2015)
   7376..7398    +  misc_feature   MCS (fragment): multiple cloning site
   7399..7987    +  misc_feature   WPRE: woodchuck hepatitis virus posttranscriptional regulatory element
   7984..8130    +  CDS            nef (fragment): NEF_HV1A2 - Experimental evidence at protein level: Swiss-Prot protein existence level 1. Extracellular Nef protein targets CD4(+) T-lymphocytes for apoptosis by interacting with CXCR4 surface receptors. From Human immunodeficiency virus type 1 group M subtype B (isolate ARV2/SF2) (HIV-1).
   8395..8450    +  polyA_signal   β-globin poly(A) signal: rabbit β-globin polyadenylation signal (Gil and Proudfoot, 1987)
   8833..8855    -  protein_bind   lac operator (fragment): The lac repressor binds to the lac operator to inhibit transcription in E. coli. This inhibition can be relieved by adding lactose or isopropyl-β-D-thiogalactopyranoside (IPTG). lac repressor encoded by lacI
   8859..8889    -  promoter       lac promoter: promoter for the E. coli lac operon
   8904..8925    -  protein_bind   CAP binding site: CAP binding activates transcription in the presence of cAMP. E. coli catabolite activator protein
   8938..8977    -  CDS            lacI (fragment): lac repressor; lacI; The lac repressor binds to the lac operator to inhibit transcription in E. coli. This inhibition can be relieved by adding lactose or isopropyl-β-D-thiogalactopyranoside (IPTG).
   8984..9006    +  promoter       SV40 promoter (fragment): SV40 enhancer and early promoter
   9030..9165    +  rep_origin     SV40 ori: SV40 origin of replication
   9185..9319    +  polyA_signal   SV40 poly(A) signal: SV40 polyadenylation signal
   9321..9375    -  CDS            lacI (fragment): lac repressor; lacI; The lac repressor binds to the lac operator to inhibit transcription in E. coli. This inhibition can be relieved by adding lactose or isopropyl-β-D-thiogalactopyranoside (IPTG).
   9558..10146   -  rep_origin     ori: high-copy-number ColE1/pMB1/pBR322/pUC origin of replication
  10317..11177   -  CDS            AmpR: β-lactamase; bla; confers resistance to ampicillin, carbenicillin, and related antibiotics
  11178..11282   -  promoter       AmpR promoter: bla
