[The description below was written by a language model from this plasmid's Addgene catalogue record and pLannotate feature annotations shown in this document.]
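Description:
pLentiSIV hSyn HA-NLS-SpCas9-NLS WPRE is an 11.3 kb third-generation lentiviral transfer plasmid built on a simian immunodeficiency virus (pSIV) backbone, intended for producing lentiviral particles that deliver Streptococcus pyogenes Cas9. It is maintained in E. coli through a ColE1/pUC-type origin and selected with ampicillin via the β-lactamase gene. The annotation describes this origin class as high copy, but the catalogue lists the plasmid as low copy and names a recombination-tolerant strain for propagation, as is common for repeat-containing lentiviral vectors. An SV40 origin and SV40 poly(A) signal also sit in the backbone, along with remnants of lac regulatory sequence.

The viral portion begins with a CMV enhancer fragment, which in third-generation designs typically drives Tat-independent transcription of the vector genome in packaging cells. It is followed by partial gag, pol and env sequences. The automated annotation does not label LTRs, a packaging signal, an RRE or a central polypurine tract as such, although the retained gag, pol and env fragments are the regions where those cis-acting elements normally lie. Some fragments were matched to HIV-1 rather than SIV proteins, which may reflect homology-based calling.

The internal cassette uses the human synapsin I promoter, which confers neuron-specific expression, to drive an HA epitope-tagged SpCas9 of about 4.2 kb. The name indicates that it is flanked by nuclear localisation signals; these are not separately annotated. The Cas9 coding region appears as two contiguous N- and C-terminal features, which together amount to a continuous open reading frame. A WPRE downstream enhances transcript stability and expression, and a rabbit β-globin poly(A) signal follows the viral 3′ region. No guide RNA cassette or fluorescent reporter is annotated, so guides would need to be supplied separately for genome editing in neurons.
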