Addgene plasmid #236242: pLentiSIV hSyn HA-NLS-SpCas9-NLS WPRE
Purpose: Lentiviral expression of SpCas9
Depositing lab: Jennifer Lippincott-Schwartz. Depositing organization: HHMI, Janelia Research Campus. Publication: Periodic ER-plasma membrane junctions support long-range Ca(2+) signal integration in dendrites. Benedetti L, Fan R, Weigel AV, Moore AS, Houlihan PR, Kittisopikul M, Park G, Petruncio A, Hubbard PM, Pang S, Xu CS, Hess HF, Saalfeld S, Rangaraju V, Clapham DE, De Camilli P, Ryan TA, Lippincott-Schwartz J. Cell. 2025 Jan 23;188(2):484-500.e22. doi: 10.1016/j.cell.2024.11.029. Epub 2024 Dec 20. PubMed 39708809.
Backbone
  Vector backbone: pSIV third-generation, simian immunodeficiency based, pro-lentiviral vector
  Vector type: Lentiviral
Growth in bacteria
  Bacterial resistance: Ampicillin, 100 μg/mL
  Growth temperature: 30°C
  Growth strain: NEB Stable
  Copy number: Low Copy
Gene/Insert
  Gene/Insert name: SpCas9
  Species: S. pyogenes
  Insert size (bp): 4200
  Promoter: human Synapsin 1
  Cloning method: Restriction Enzyme; 5′ cloning site AgeI (unknown if destroyed); 3′ cloning site BsrGI (unknown if destroyed)
Terms and licenses: Academic/Nonprofit Terms; Industry Terms: Not Available to Industry
How to cite: pLentiSIV hSyn HA-NLS-SpCas9-NLS WPRE was a gift from Jennifer Lippincott-Schwartz (Addgene plasmid # 236242 ; http://n2t.net/addgene:236242 ; RRID:Addgene_236242)
